>Addgene plasmid #169090 | pAGM7523 | addgene full sequence | sequence record 335661 | Addgene NGS Result
CGCTACTATTGTCTTCCACTGGGTGTCAAAGGAGTGTCAGTTAATTAAAGAGTGTCGGGGCCGACACTCT
TAATGGAAGTAAAAGTGTGGGTTTTGCTGCACCGACACTCTTAATTTAAGAGTGTCGGGGTCCCGATGAA
ACCGACGCTTTTAATTTAAGAGTGTGGGTTTTTCCACACCGACACTCTTATGAATGTTACCCTAAATTCC
CCAATCCTATACTGTATAAGAGCTCATTTTTACAACAATTACCAACAACAACAAACAACAAACAACATTA
CAATTACATTTACAATTATCGATACAATGTCTCCTGAAAGAAGGCCTGCTGATATTAGAAGGGCTACTGA
GGCTGATATGCCTGCTGTGTGCACTATTGTGAATCATTACATTGAGACTTCTACTGTGAATTTCAGGACT
GAGCCTCAAGAACCACAAGAGTGGACTGATGATCTTGTGAGGCTTAGAGAGAGGTATCCTTGGCTTGTTG
CTGAAGTGGATGGTGAAGTGGCTGGTATTGCTTATGCTGGTCCTTGGAAGGCTAGGAATGCTTACGATTG
GACTGCTGAGTCTACTGTTTACGTGTCTCCTAGGCATCAAAGAACTGGTCTTGGATCTACTCTTTACACT
CATCTTTTGAAGTCTTTGGAGGCTCAGGGTTTCAAGTCTGTGGTTGCTGTGATTGGACTTCCTAATGATC
CTTCTGTGAGGATGCATGAGGCTCTTGGTTATGCTCCTAGGGGAATGCTTAGAGCTGCTGGTTTCAAACA
TGGAAATTGGCATGATGTGGGATTCTGGCAGCTTGATTTCTCTCTTCCTGTTCCTCCTAGACCTGTTCTT
CCTGTGACTGAGATTTGAGCTTACTCCACCTAAATACTATGCCGGTTCAAATAAGAAAGTAATGATTATG
TACCCAAATAATACATTTATAAGATGTATGTGTGTGATGGACATGTTTCTGTATCGTACCAAAACTAAAT
AGGTGGCTTTTATCCCAAAAAAGTGCTTTCGTTTGATGACCTTATGATTTCTAAAGAGTGTTGTTGTTGC
TGCTTATGTTTAATAAAAGTGATGTATATTATCAGTTGATTTCCCCACGTGGAAGGGGTGATTATATTGC
ACAAAATTAAGTTAAAAGTAACATTGTGGTGTAATAAAAACCCTAGTGAATTTATAACCTATAAGTAAGT
GGTGCAGTAGTGAATTTATCACGAAGTGGTTTAAACTATCAGTGTTTGACAGGATATATTGGCGGGTAAA
CCTAAGAGAAAAGAGCGTTTATTAGAATAATCGGATATTTAAAAGGGCGTGAAAAGGTTTATCCGTTCGT
CCATTTGTATGTGCATGCCAACCACAGGGTTCCCCAGATCAGGCGCTGGCTGCTGAACCCCCAGCCGGAA
CTGACCCCACAAGGCCCTAGCGTTTGCAATGCACCAGGTCATCATTGACCCAGGCGTGTTCCACCAGGCC
GCTGCCTCGCAACTCTTCGCAGGCTTCGCCGACCTGCTCGCGCCACTTCTTCACGCGGGTGGAATCCGAT
CCGCACATGAGGCGGAAGGTTTCCAGCTTGAGCGGGTACGGCTCCCGGTGCGAGCTGAAATAGTCGAACA
TCCGTCGGGCCGTCGGCGACAGCTTGCGGTACTTCTCCCATATGAATTTCGTGTAGTGGTCGCCAGCAAA
CAGCACGACGATTTCCTCGTCGATCAGGACCTGGCAACGGGACGTTTTCTTGCCACGGTCCAGGACGCGG
AAGCGGTGCAGCAGCGACACCGATTCCAGGTGCCCAACGCGGTCGGACGTGAAGCCCATCGCCGTCGCCT
GTAGGCGCGACAGGCATTCCTCGGCCTTCGTGTAATACCGGCCATTGATCGACCAGCCCAGGTCCTGGCA
AAGCTCGTAGAACGTGAAGGTGATCGGCTCGCCGATAGGGGTGCGCTTCGCGTACTCCAACACCTGCTGC
CACACCAGTTCGTCATCGTCGGCCCGCAGCTCGACGCCGGTGTAGGTGATCTTCACGTCCTTGTTGACGT
GGAAAATGACCTTGTTTTGCAGCGCCTCGCGCGGGATTTTCTTGTTGCGCGTGGTGAACAGGGCAGAGCG
GGCCGTGTCGTTTGGCATCGCTCGCATCGTGTCCGGCCACGGCGCAATATCGAACAAGGAAAGCTGCATT
TCCTTGATCTGCTGCTTCGTGTGTTTCAGCAACGCGGCCTGCTTGGCCTCGCTGACCTGTTTTGCCAGGT
CCTCGCCGGCGGTTTTTCGCTTCTTGGTCGTCATAGTTCCTCGCGTGTCGATGGTCATCGACTTCGCCAA
ACCTGCCGCCTCCTGTTCAAGACGACGCGAACGCTCCACGGCGGCCGATGGCGCGGGCAGGGCAGGGGGA
GCCAGTTGCACGCTGTCGCGCTCGATCTTGGCCGTAGCTTGCTGGACCATCGAGCCGACGGACTGGAAGG
TTTCGCGGGGCGCACGCATGACGGTGCGGCTTGCGATGGTTTCGGCATCCTCGGCGGAAAACCCCGCGTC
GATCAGTTCTTGCCTGTATGCCTTCCGGTCAAACGTCCGATTCATTCACCCTCCTTGCGGGATTGCCCCG
ACTCACGCCGGGGCAATGTGCCCTTATTCCTGATTTGACCCGCCTGGTGCCTTGGTGTCCAGATAATCCA
CCTTATCGGCAATGAAGTCGGTCCCGTAGACCGTCTGGCCGTCCTTCTCGTACTTGGTATTCCGAATCTT
GCCCTGCACGAATACCAGCGACCCCTTGCCCAAATACTTGCCGTGGGCCTCGGCCTGAGAGCCAAAACAC
TTGATGCGGAAGAAGTCGGTGCGCTCCTGCTTGTCGCCGGCATCGTTGCGCCACATCTAGGATCTGCCAG
GAACCGTAAAAAGGCCGCGTTGCTGGCGTTTTTCCATAGGCTCCGCCCCCCTGACGAGCATCACAAAAAT
CGACGCTCAAGTCAGAGGTGGCGAAACCCGACAGGACTATAAAGATACCAGGCGTTTCCCCCTGGAAGCT
CCCTCGTGCGCTCTCCTGTTCCGACCCTGCCGCTTACCGGATACCTGTCCGCCTTTCTCCCTTCGGGAAG
CGTGGCGCTTTCTCATAGCTCACGCTGTAGGTATCTCAGTTCGGTGTAGGTCGTTCGCTCCAAGCTGGGC
TGTGTGCACGAACCCCCCGTTCAGCCCGACCGCTGCGCCTTATCCGGTAACTATCGTCTTGAGTCCAACC
CGGTAAGACACGACTTATCGCCACTGGCAGCAGCCACTGGTAACAGGATTAGCAGAGCGAGGTATGTAGG
CGGTGCTACAGAGTTCTTGAAGTGGTGGCCTAACTACGGCTACACTAGAAGAACAGTATTTGGTATCTGC
GCTCTGCTGAAGCCAGTTACCTTCGGAAAAAGAGTTGGTAGCTCTTGATCCGGCAAACAAACCACCGCTG
GTAGCGGTGGTTTTTTTGTTTGCAAGCAGCAGATTACGCGCAGAAAAAAAGGATCTCAAGAAGATCCTTT
GATCTTTTCTACGGGGTCTGACGCTCAGTGGAACGAAAACTCACGTTAAGGGATTTTGGTCATGAGATTA
TCAAAAAGGATCTTCACCTAGATCCTTTTAAATTAAAAATGAAGTTTTAAATCAATCTAAAGTATATATG
AGTAAACTTGGTCTGACAGTTACCAATGCTTAATCAGTGAGGCACCTATCTCAGCGATCTGTCTATTTCG
TTCATCCATAGTTGCCTGACTCCCCGTCGTGTAGATAACTACGATACGGGAGGGCTTACCATCTGGCCCC
AGTGCTGCAATGATACCGCGAGAACCACGCTCACCGGCTCCAGATTTATCAGCAATAAACCAGCCAGCCG
GAAGGGCCGAGCGCAGAAGTGGTCCTGCAACTTTATCCGCCTCCATCCAGTCTATTAATTGTTGCCGGGA
AGCTAGAGTAAGTAGTTCGCCAGTTAATAGTTTGCGCAACGTTGTTGCCATTGCTACAGGCATCGTGGTG
TCACGCTCGTCGTTTGGTATGGCTTCATTCAGCTCCGGTTCCCAACGATCAAGGCGAGTTACATGATCCC
CCATGTTGTGCAAAAAAGCGGTTAGCTCCTTCGGTCCTCCGATCGTTGTCAGAAGTAAGTTGGCCGCAGT
GTTATCACTCATGGTTATGGCAGCACTGCATAATTCTCTTACTGTCATGCCATCCGTAAGATGCTTTTCT
GTGACTGGTGAGTACTCAACCAAGTCATTCTGAGAATAGTGTATGCGGCGACCGAGTTGCTCTTGCCCGG
CGTCAATACGGGATAATACCGCGCCACATAGCAGAACTTTAAAAGTGCTCATCATTGGAAAACGTTCTTC
GGGGCGAAAACTCTCAAGGATCTTACCGCTGTTGAGATCCAGTTCGATGTAACCCACTCGTGCACCCAAC
TGATCTTCAGCATCTTTTACTTTCACCAGCGTTTCTGGGTGAGCAAAAACAGGAAGGCAAAATGCCGCAA
AAAAGGGAATAAGGGCGACACGGAAATGTTGAATACTCATACTCTTCCTTTTTCAATATTATTGAAGCAT
TTATCAAGGTTATTGTCTCATGAGCGGATACATATTTGAATGTATTTAGAAAAATAAACAAATAGGGGTT
CCGCGCACGAATTGGCCAGCGCTGCCATTTTTGGGGTGAGGCCGTTCGCGGCCGAGGGGCGCAGCCCCTG
GGGGGATGGGAGGCCCGCGTTAGCGGGCCGGGAGGGTTCGAGAAGGGGGGGCACCCCCCTTCGGCGTGCG
CGGTCACGCGCACAGGGCGCAGCCCTGGTTAAAAACAAGGTTTATAAATATTGGTTTAAAAGCAGGTTAA
AAGACAGGTTAGCGGTGGCCGAAAAACGGGCGGAAACCCTTGCAAATGCTGGATTTTCTGCCTGTGGACA
GCCCCTCAAATGTCAATAGGTGCGCCCCTCATCTGTCAGCACTCTGCCCCTCAAGTGTCAAGGATCGCGC
CCCTCATCTGTCAGTAGTCGCGCCCCTCAAGTGTCAATACCGCAGGGCACTTATCCCCAGGCTTGTCCAC
ATCATCTGTGGGAAACTCGCGTAAAATCAGGCGTTTTCGCCGATTTGCGAGGCTGGCCAGCTCCACGTCG
CCGGCCGAAATCGAGCCTGCCCCTCATCTGTCAACGCCGCGCCGGGTGAGTCGGCCCCTCAAGTGTCAAC
GTCCGCCCCTCATCTGTCAGTGAGGGCCAAGTTTTCCGCGAGGTATCCACAACGCCGGCGGCCGCGGTGT
CTCGCACACGGCTTCGACGGCGTTTCTGGCGCGTTTGCAGGGCCATAGACGGCCGCCAGCCCAGCGGCGA
GGGCAACCAGCCCGGTGAGCGTCGCAAAGGAGATCCTGATCTGACTGATGGGCTGCCTGTATCGAGTGGT
GATTTTGTGCCGAGCTGCCGGTCGGGGAGCTGTTGGCTGGCTGGTGGCAGGATATATTGTGGTGTAAACA
AATTGACGCTTAGACAACTTAATAACACATTGCGGACGTTTTTAATGTACTGGGGTGGATGCAGTGGGCC
CCACTCTGTGAAGACAAGCAAGAATTCAAGCTTGGAGGAATTCCAATCCCACAAAAATCTGAGCTTAACA
GCACAGTTGCTCCTCTCAGAGCAGAATCGGGTATTCAACACCCTCATATCAACTACTACGTTGTGTATAA
CGGTCCACATGCCGGTATATACGATGACTGGGGTTGTACAAAGGCGGCAACAAACGGCGTTCCCGGAGTT
GCACACAAGAAATTTGCCACTATTACAGAGGCAAGAGCAGCAGCTGACGCGTACACAACAAGTCAGCAAA
CAGACAGGTTGAACTTCATCCCCAAAGGAGAAGCTCAACTCAAGCCCAAGAGCTTTGCTAAGGCCCTAAC
AAGCCCACCAAAGCAAAAAGCCCACTGGCTCACGCTAGGAACCAAAAGGCCCAGCAGTGATCCAGCCCCA
AAAGAGATCTCCTTTGCCCCGGAGATTACAATGGACGATTTCCTCTATCTTTACGATCTAGGAAGGAAGT
TCGAAGGTGAAGGTGACGACACTATGTTCACCACTGATAATGAGAAGGTTAGCCTCTTCAATTTCAGAAA
GAATGCTGACCCACAGATGGTTAGAGAGGCCTACGCAGCAAGTCTCATCAAGACGATCTACCCGAGTAAC
AATCTCCAGGAGATCAAATACCTTCCCAAGAAGGTTAAAGATGCAGTCAAAAGATTCAGGACTAATTGCA
TCAAGAACACAGAGAAAGACATATTTCTCAAGATCAGAAGTACTATTCCAGTATGGACGATTCAAGGCTT
GCTTCATAAACCAAGGCAAGTAATAGAGATTGGAGTCTCTAAAAAGGTAGTTCCTACTGAATCTAAGGCC
ATGCATGGAGTCTAAGATTCAAATCGAGGATCTAACAGAACTCGCCGTCAAGACTGGCGAACAGTTCATA
CAGAGTCTTTTACGACTCAATGACAAGAAGAAAATCTTCGTCAACATGGTGGAGCACGACACTCTGGTCT
ACTCCAAAAATGTCAAAGATACAGTCTCAGAAGATCAAAGGGCTATTGAGACTTTTCAACAAAGGATAAT
TTCGGGAAACCTCCTCGGATTCCATTGCCCAGCTATCTGTCACTTCATCGAAAGGACAGTAGAAAAGGAA
GGTGGCTCCTACAAATGCCATCATTGCGATAAAGGAAAGGCTATCATTCAAGATCTCTCTGCCGACAGTG
GTCCCAAAGATGGACCCCCACCCACGAGGAGCATCGTGGAAAAAGAAGAGGTTCCAACCACGTCTACAAA
GCAAGTGGATTGATGTGACATCTCCACTGACGTAAGGGATGACGCACAATCCCACTATCCTTCGCAAGAC
CCTTCCTCTATATAAGGAAGTTCATTTCATTTGGAGAGGACACGCTCGAGTATAAGAGCTCATTTTTACA
ACAATTACCAACAACAACAAACAACAAACAACATTACAATTACATTTACAATTATCGATACAATGAAAAT
GATGAATGGTGAAGATGCTAATGATCAAATGATCAAAGAAAGCTTCTTCATAACACATGGAAACCCAATA
TTAACAGTAGAAGATACACATCCATTAAGACCTTTCTTTGAAACTTGGAGAGAGAAAATCTTTTCTAAGA
AACCTAAGGCAATTCTTATTATTTCTGGTCATTGGGAAACTGTTAAACCTACTGTTAATGCTGTCCATAT
CAATGATACTATCCATGATTTTGATGACTATCCTGCTGCTATGTACCAGTTCAAGTATCCAGCTCCTGGG
GAACCAGAATTGGCAAGAAAAGTAGAGGAAATTCTGAAAAAATCGGGTTTCGAAACGGCGGAAACTGATC
AAAAACGTGGGCTTGATCATGGTGCATGGGTACCTCTAATGCTAATGTATCCTGAGGCTGATATACCAGT
ATGTCAGCTCTCAGTTCAGCCGCATTTAGATGGAACATACCATTACAACTTAGGACGAGCATTGGCTCCC
TTGAAAAACGACGGCGTATTAATCATTGGTTCAGGAAGTGCAACTCACCCTTTGGATGAAACTCCTCATT
ATTTTGATGGAGTTGCACCTTGGGCAGCTGCCTTTGATTCATGGCTTCGTAAAGCTCTCATTAATGGAAG
GTTTGAAGAAGTGAATATATATGAAAGCAAAGCACCAAATTGGAAATTAGCACATCCTTTCCCAGAACAT
TTTTATCCATTGCATGTTGTTCTTGGCGCTGCTGGTGAAAAATGGAAGGCAGAGCTTATTCATAGCAGTT
GGGATCATGGCACCTTATGTCATGGCTCCTACAAGTTCACTTCAGCCTAGGCTTGGTCCTGCAACTTGAG
GTAGTCAAGATGCATAATAAATAACGGATTGTGTCCGTAATCACACGTGGTGCGTACGATAACGCATAGT
GTTTTTCCCTCCACTTAAATCGAAGGGTTGTGTCTTGGATCGCGCGGGTCAAATGTATATGGTTCATATA
CATCCGCAGGCACGTAATAAAGCGAGGGGTTCGAATCCCCCCGTTACCCCCGGTAGGGGCCCAGGTAGTC
CTGCTTTAATGAGATATGCGAGAAGCCTATGATCGCATGATATTTGCTTTCAATTCTGTTGTGCACGTTG
TAAAAAACCTGAGCATGTGTAGCTCAGATCCTTACCGCCGGTTTCGGTTCATTCTAATGAATATATCACC
CGTTACTATCGTATTTTTATGAATAATATTCTCCGTTCAATTTACTGATTGTACCCTACTACTTATATGT
ACAATATTAAAATGAAAACAATATATTGTGCTGAATAGGTTTATAGCGACATCTATGATAGAGCGCCACA
ATAACAAACAATTGCGTTTTATTATTACAAATCCAATTTTAAAAAAAGCGGCAGAACCGGTCAAACCTAA
AAGACTGATTACATAAATCTTATTCAAATTTCAAAAGTGCCCCAGGGGCTAGTATCTACGACACACCGAG
CGGCGAACTAATAACGCTCACTGAAGGGAACTCCGGTTCCCCGCCGGCGCGCATGGGTGAGATTCCTTGA
AGTTGAGTATTGGCCGTCCGCTCTACCGAAAGTTACGGGCACCATTCAACCCGGTCCAGCACGGCGGCCG
GGTAACCGACTTGCTGCCCCGAGAATTATGCAGCATTTTTTTGGTGTATGTGGGCCCCAAATGAAGTGCA
GGTCAAACCTTGACAGTGACGACAAATCGTTGGGCGGGTCCAGGGCGAATTTTGCGACAACATGTCGAGG
CTCAGCAGGAC
Features (pLannotate 1.2.2; 20 found; start..end, strand, type, name):
    245..298     +  misc_feature   TMV Ω: translational enhancer from the tobacco mosaic virus 5'-leader sequence (Gallie et al., 1988)
    307..855     +  CDS            bar: PAT_STRHY - Experimental evidence at protein level: Swiss-Prot protein existence level 1. Inactivates phosphinothricin (PPT) by transfer of an acetyl group from acetyl CoA. Can also acetylate demethylphosphinothricin but not PTT or glutamate. This enzyme is an effector of phosphinothricin tripeptide (PTT or bialaphos) resistance. From Streptomyces hygroscopicus. Introduced by genetic manipulation and expressed in glufosinate-tolerant maize by Dekalb Genetics.
   1237..1261    +  misc_feature   RB T-DNA repeat: right border repeat from nopaline C58 T-DNA
   1373..1393    -  CDS            TetR (fragment): tetracycline resistance regulatory protein; tetR
   1420..2565    -  CDS            trfA: TRFA_ECOLX - Experimental evidence at protein level: Swiss-Prot protein existence level 1. Also involved in plasmid copy number control, promoting intermolecular coupling of protein bound iterons at oriV, which inhibits replication initiation. From Escherichia coli.
   2901..3489    -  rep_origin     ori: high-copy-number ColE1/pMB1/pBR322/pUC origin of replication
   3660..4520    -  CDS            AmpR: β-lactamase; bla; confers resistance to ampicillin, carbenicillin, and related antibiotics
   4521..4625    -  promoter       AmpR promoter: bla
   4712..5343    -  rep_origin     oriV: incP origin of replication
   5435..5459    +  misc_feature   LB T-DNA repeat: left border repeat from nopaline C58 T-DNA
   5567..6373    +  CDS            IBMP_CAMVB (fragment): Experimental evidence at protein level: Swiss-Prot protein existence level 1. Enhances the ribosomal termination-reinitiation event leading to the translation of major open reading frames on the polycistronic viral RNAs. From Cauliflower mosaic virus (strain Bari 1) (CaMV).
   6557..6902    +  promoter       CaMV 35S promoter: strong constitutive promoter from cauliflower mosaic virus
   6854..6900    +  promoter       minimal CaMV 35S promoter: minimal 35S promoter from cauliflower mosaic virus
   6931..6984    +  misc_feature   TMV Ω: translational enhancer from the tobacco mosaic virus 5'-leader sequence (Gallie et al., 1988)
   6993..7817    +  CDS            DODA1: DOD1W_BETVU - Experimental evidence at transcript level: Swiss-Prot protein existence level 2. Opens the cyclic ring of dihydroxy-phenylalanine (DOPA) between carbons 4 and 5, thus producing an unstable seco-DOPA that rearranges nonenzymatically to betalamic acid. From Beta vulgaris (Sugar beet).
   7863..7884    +  ncRNA          TMV UPD-PK1: Accession: RF01114 - Pseudoknot of upstream pseudoknot domain (UPD) of the 3'UTR
   7885..7905    +  ncRNA          UPD-PK2: Accession: RF01083 - Pseudoknot of upstream pseudoknot domain (UPD) of the 3'UTR
   7907..7937    +  ncRNA          TMV UPD-PK3: Accession: RF01072 - Pseudoknot of upstream pseudoknot domain (UPD) of the 3'UTR
   7939..8004    +  ncRNA          TLS-PK2: Accession: RF01077 - Pseudoknot of tRNA-like structure
   8051..8758    +  terminator     OCS terminator: octopine synthase terminator
