[The description below was written by a language model from this plasmid's Addgene catalogue record and pLannotate feature annotations shown in this document.]
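Description:
pAGM7523 is a MoClo (Golden Gate modular cloning) level 1 plant expression construct built on the pICH75055 backbone. It carries a single assembled transcription unit for BvDODA1, the DOPA 4,5-dioxygenase of Beta vulgaris. The backbone is a binary vector: nopaline-type left and right T-DNA border repeats flank the plant cargo. Outside the borders lie a high-copy ColE1/pUC-type origin, the broad-host-range incP oriV with its trfA replication initiator gene, and an ampicillin resistance gene (β-lactamase with its own promoter). This arrangement allows high-copy propagation in E. coli under ampicillin selection. The oriV/trfA pair is the kind of system that supports replication in Agrobacterium for T-DNA delivery.

In the transcription unit, the CaMV 35S promoter is preceded by an extended stretch of CaMV sequence, annotated as a fragment of the viral ORF VI protein. The promoter drives the DODA1 coding sequence through a TMV Ω translational enhancer leader. Downstream are pseudoknot and tRNA-like elements from the TMV 3′ untranslated region and then the octopine synthase (Ocs) terminator. DODA1 cleaves the ring of L-DOPA to give seco-DOPA, which rearranges spontaneously to betalamic acid, the chromophore common to all betalain pigments.

The feature table also shows a second TMV Ω leader followed by a bar (phosphinothricin acetyltransferase) coding sequence just upstream of the right border. The catalogue entry does not mention this element, and no promoter or terminator is annotated for it, so its role here is unclear. The associated work concerns engineering betalain (betanin) biosynthesis in tomato fruit. As a level 1 module, the unit is meant for use alone or for assembly with other pathway genes into higher-level multigene constructs.
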