Addgene plasmid #169090: pAGM7523
Purpose: MoClo level 1 35S promoter-BvDODA1-Ocs terminator transcription unit
Depositing lab: Sylvestre Marillonnet. Depositing organization: Leibniz Institute of Plant Biochemistry (IPB). Publication: Engineering Betalain Biosynthesis in Tomato for High Level Betanin Production in Fruits. Grutzner R, Schubert R, Horn C, Yang C, Vogt T, Marillonnet S. Front Plant Sci. 2021 Jun 9;12:682443. doi: 10.3389/fpls.2021.682443. eCollection 2021. PubMed 34177999.
Backbone
  Vector backbone: pICH75055
  Backbone manufacturer: Sylvestre Marillonnet
  Vector type: Plant Expression ; MoClo Cloning Vector
Growth in bacteria
  Bacterial resistance: Ampicillin, 100 μg/mL
  Growth temperature: 37°C
  Growth strain: DH5alpha
  Copy number: High Copy
Gene/Insert
  Gene/Insert name: 35S promoter-BvDODA1-Ocs terminator (alt name: BvDODA1)
  Species: Beta vulgaris
  Cloning method: Restriction Enzyme; 5′ cloning site Unknown (unknown if destroyed)
Terms and licenses: Academic/Nonprofit Terms; Industry Terms: Not Available to Industry
How to cite: pAGM7523 was a gift from Sylvestre Marillonnet (Addgene plasmid # 169090 ; http://n2t.net/addgene:169090 ; RRID:Addgene_169090)
